>Addgene plasmid #65500 | pFLIP32 | depositor full sequence | sequence record 111220 | pFLIP32 sequence 6094 bps
ATCTCGATCCCGCGAAATTAATACGACTCACTATAGGGAGACCACAACGGTTTCCCTCTAGAAATAATTT
TGTTTAACTTTAAGAAGGAGATATACATATGCGGGGTTCTCATCATCATCATCATCATGGTATGGCTAGC
ATGACTGGTGGACAGCAAATGGGTCGGGATCTGTACGACGATGACGATAAGGATCCGGGCCTCGAGGTTT
CTAAAGGTGAAGAATTGTTTACGGGCGTCGTCCCGATCCTCGTGGAACTCGACGGGGATGTTAACGGGCA
TAAGTTTTCGGTCAGCGGGGAAGGGGAGGGGGACGCGACGTATGGGAAGCTCACTCTCAAGCTGATCTGT
ACGACGGGGAAACTCCCGGTCCCGTGGCCGACGCTGGTCACGACGCTGGGATACGGGCTCCAATGCTTTG
CGAGGTATCCGGACCACATGAAACAGCATGACTTTTTCAAATCGGCGATGCCGGAGGGATACGTGCAGGA
ACGGACGATCTTTTTCAAAGACGATGGGAACTATAAGACGCGGGCGGAAGTCAAGTTTGAAGGGGACACG
CTCGTCAACCGGATCGAACTCAAGGGGATTGACTTCAAAGAGGATGGGAACATACTCGGCCATAAGCTCG
AATACAATTACAACTCGCATAACGTATACATCACCGCGGATAAGCAAAAGAACGGGATCAAAGCCAATTT
CAAAATCCGGCATAACATAGAGGATGGGGGGGTCCAACTGGCGGATCACTATCAGCAAAACACGCCGATA
GGGGATGGGCCGGTCCTCCTCCCGGATAACCATTACCTCTCGTACCAAAGCGCGCTCTCGAAGGACCCGA
ATGAGAAACGGGACCACATGGTTCTCCTGGAGTTCGTCACGGCGGCGGGCATAGGTACCGATATCACAAG
TTTGTACAAAAAAGCTGAACGAGAAACGTAAAATGATATAAATATCAATATATTAAATTAGATTTTGCAT
AAAAAACAGACTACATAATACTGTAAAACACAACATATCCAGTCACTATGGCGGCCGCATTAGGCACCCC
AGGCTTTACACTTTATGCTTCCGGCTCGTATAATGTGTGGATTTTGAGTTAGGATCCGTCGAGATTTTCA
GGAGCTAAGGAAGCTAAAATGGAGAAAAAAATCACTGGATATACCACCGTTGATATATCCCAATGGCATC
GTAAAGAACATTTTGAGGCATTTCAGTCAGTTGCTCAATGTACCTATAACCAGACCGTTCAGCTGGATAT
TACGGCCTTTTTAAAGACCGTAAAGAAAAATAAGCACAAGTTTTATCCGGCCTTTATTCACATTCTTGCC
CGCCTGATGAATGCTCATCCGGAATTCCGTATGGCAATGAAAGACGGTGAGCTGGTGATATGGGATAGTG
TTCACCCTTGTTACACCGTTTTCCATGAGCAAACTGAAACGTTTTCATCGCTCTGGAGTGAATACCACGA
CGATTTCCGGCAGTTTCTACACATATATTCGCAAGATGTGGCGTGTTACGGTGAAAACCTGGCCTATTTC
CCTAAAGGGTTTATTGAGAATATGTTTTTCGTCTCAGCCAATCCCTGGGTGAGTTTCACCAGTTTTGATT
TAAACGTGGCCAATATGGACAACTTCTTCGCCCCCGTTTTCACCATGGGCAAATATTATACGCAAGGCGA
CAAGGTGCTGATGCCGCTGGCGATTCAGGTTCATCATGCCGTTTGTGATGGGCTTCCATGTCGGCAGAAT
GCTTAATGAATTACACAGTACTGCGATGAGTGGCAGGGCGGGGCGTAAACGCGTGGATCCGGCTTACTAA
AAGCCAGATAACAGTATGCGTATTTGCGCGCTGATTTTTGCGGTATAAGAATATATACTGATATGTATAC
CCGAAGTATGTCAAAAAGAGGTATGCTATGAAGCAGCGTATTACAGTGACAGTTGACAGCGACAGCTATC
AGTTGCTCAAGGCATATATGATGTCAATATCTCCGGTCTGGTAAGCACAACCATGCAGAATGAAGCCCGT
CGTCTGCGTGCCGAACGCTGGAAAGCGGAAAATCAGGAAGGGATGGCTGAGGTCGCCCGGTTTATTGAAA
TGAACGGCTCTTTTGCTGACGAGAACAGGGGCTGGTGAAATGCAGTTTAAGGTTTACACCTATAAAACTT
TTGCTGACGAGAACAGGGGCTGGTGAAATGCAGTTTAAGGTTTACACCTATAAAAGAGAGAGCCGTTATC
GTCTGTTTGTGGATGTACAGAGTGATATTATTGACACGCCCGGGCGACGGATGGTGATCCCCCTGGCCAG
TGCACGTCTGCTGTCAGATAAAGTCTCCCGTGAACTTTACCCGGTGGTGCATATCGGGGATGAAAGCTGG
CGCATGATGACCACCGATATGGCCAGTGTGCCGGTCTCCGTTATCGGGGAAGAAGTGGCTGATCTCAGCC
ACCGCGAAAATGACATCAAAAACGCCATTAACCTGATGTTCTGGGGAATATAAATGTCAGGCTCCCTTAT
ACACAGCCAGTCTGCAGGTCGACCATAGTGACTGGATATGTTGTGTTTTACAGTATTATGTAGTCTGTTT
TTTATGCAAAATCTAATTTAATATATTGATATTTATATCATTTTACGTTTCTCGTTCAGCTTTCTTGTAC
AAAGTGGTGATATCGACTAGTCTGTTCACCGGGGTGGTGCCCATCCTGGTCGAGCTGGACGGCGACGTAA
ACGGCCACAAGTTCAGCGTGTCCGGCGAGGGCGAGGGCGATGCCACCTACGGCAAGCTGACCCTGAAGTT
CATCTGCACCACCGGCAAGCTGCCCGTGCCCTGGCCCACCCTCGTGACCACCCTGACCTGGGGCGTGCAG
TGCTTCAGCCGCTACCCCGACCACATGAAGCAGCACGACTTCTTCAAGTCCGCCATGCCCGAAGGCTACG
TCCAGGAGCGCACCATCTTCTTCAAGGACGACGGCAACTACAAGACCCGCGCCGAGGTGAAGTTCGAGGG
CGACACCCTGGTGAACCGCATCGAGCTGAAGGGCATCGACTTCAAGGAGGACGGCAACATCCTGGGGCAC
AAGCTGGAGTACAACTACATCAGCCACAACGTCTATATCACCGCCGACAAGCAGAAGAACGGCATCAAGG
CCAACTTCAAGATCCGCCACAACATCGAGGACGGCAGCGTGCAGCTCGCCGACCACTACCAGCAGAACAC
CCCCATCGGCGACGGCCCCGTGCTGCTGCCCGACAACCACTACCTGAGCACCCAGTCCGCCCTGAGCAAA
GACCCCAACGAGAAGCGCGATCACATGGTCCTGCTGGAGTTCGTGACCGCCGCCGGGATCGAACAAAAAT
TGATAAGTGAGGAAGATTTATAAGGGCCCGATCCGGCTGCTAACAAAGCCCGAAAGGAAGCTGAGTTGGC
TGCTGCCACCGCTGAGCAATAACTAGCATAACCCCTTGGGGCCTCTAAACGGGTCTTGAGGGGTTTTTTG
CTGAAAGGAGGAACTATATCCGGATCTGGCGTAATAGCGAAGAGGCCCGCACCGATCGCCCTTCCCAACA
GTTGCGCAGCCTGAATGGCGAATGGG
[124 nt withheld, positions 3597-3720]
C
[56 nt withheld, positions 3722-3777]
AGCTTTACGGCACCTCGACCG
[64 nt withheld, positions 3799-3862]
CCTTTGACGTTGGAGTCCACGTTCTTT
[37 nt withheld, positions 3890-3926]
ACCCTATCGCGGTCTATTCTTTTGATTTATAAGGGATTTTGCCGATTTCGGCCTATTGGTTAAAAAATGA
GCTGATTTAACAAATATTTAACGCGAATTTTAACAAAATATTAACGTTTACAATTTCGCCTGATGCGGTA
TTTTCTCCTTACGCATCTGTGCGGTATTTCACACCGCATACAGGTGGCACTTTTCGGGGAAATGTGCGCG
GAACCCCTATTTGTTTATTTTTCTAAATACATTCAAATATGTATCCGCTCATGAGACAATAACCCTGATA
AATGCTTCAATAATATTGAAAAAGGAAGAGTATGAGTATTCAACATTTCCGTGTCGCCCTTATTCCCTTT
TTTGCGGCATTTTGCCTTCCTGTTTTTGCTCACCCAGAAACGCTGGTGAAAGTAAAAGATGCTGAAGATC
AGTTGGGTGCACGAGTGGGTTACATCGAACTGGATCTCAACAGCGGTAAGATCCTTGAGAGTTTTCGCCC
CGAAGAACGTTTTCCAATGATGAGCACTTTTAAAGTTCTGCTATGTGATACACTATTATCCCGTATTGAC
GCCGGGCAAGAGCAACTCGGTCGCCGCATACACTATTCTCAGAATGACTTGGTTGAGTACTCACCAGTCA
CAGAAAAGCATCTTACGGATGGCATGACAGTAAGAGAATTATGCAGTGCTGCCATAACCATGAGTGATAA
CACTGCGGCCAACTTACTTCTGACAACGATCGGAGGACCGAAGGAGCTAACCGCTTTTTTGCACAACATG
GGGGATCATGTAACTCGCCTTGATCGTTGGGAACCGGAGCTGAATGAAGCCATACCAAACGACGAGAGTG
ACACCACGATGCCTGTAGCAATGCCAACAACGTTGCGCAAACTATTAACTGGCGAACTACTTACTCTAGC
TTCCCGGCAACAATTAATAGACTGAATGGAGGCGGATAAAGTTGCAGGACCACTTCTGCGCTCGGCCCTT
CCGGCTGGCTGGTTTATTGCTGATAAATCTGGAGCCGGTGAGCGTGGGTCTCGCGGTATCATTGCAGCAC
TGGGGCCAGATGGTAAGCGCTCCCGTATCGTAGTTATCTACACGACGGGGAGTCAGGCAACTATGGATGA
ACGAAATAGACAGATCGCTGAGATAGGTGCCTCACTGATTAAGCATTGGTAACTGTCAGACCAAGTTTAC
TCATATATACTTTAGATTGATTTAAAACTTCATTTTTAATTTAAAAGGATCTAGGTGAAGATCCTTTTTG
ATAATCTCATGACCAAAATCCCTTAACGTGAGTTTTCGTTCCACTGAGCGTCAGACCCCGTAGAAAAGAT
CAAAGGATCTTCTTGAGATCCTTTTTTTCTGCGCGTAATCTGCTGCTTGCAAACAAAAAAACCACCGCTA
CCAGCGGTGGTTTGTTTGCCGGATCAAGAGCTACCAACTCTTTTTCCGAAGGTAACTGGCTTCAGCAGAG
CGCAGATACCAAATACTGTCCTTCTAGTGTAGCCGTAGTTAGGCCACCACTTCAAGAACTCTGTAGCACC
GCCTACATACCTCGCTCTGCTAATCCTGTTACCAGTGGCTGCTGCCAGTGGCGATAAGTCGTGTCTTACC
GGGTTGGACTCAAGACGATAGTTACCGGATAAGGCGCAGCGGTCGGGCTGAACGGGGGGTTCGTGCACAC
AGCCCAGCTTGGAGCGAACGACCTACACCGAACTGAGATACCTACAGCGTGAGCTATGAGAAAGCGCCAC
GCTTCCCGAAGGGAGAAAGGCGGACAGGTATCCGGTAAGCGGCAGGGTCGGAACAGGAGAGCGCACGAGG
GAGCTTCCAGGGGGAAACGCCTGGTATCTTTATAGTCCTGTCGGGTTTCGCCACCTCTGACTTGAGCGTC
GATTTTTGTGATGCTCGTCAGGGGGGCGGAGCCTATGGAAAAACGCCAGCAACGCGGCCTTTTTACGGTT
CCTGGGCTTTTGCTGGCCTTTTGCTCACATGTTCTTTCCTGCGTTATCCCCTGATTCTGTGGATAACCGT
ATTACCGCCTTTGAGTGAGCTGATACCGCTCGCCGCAGCCGAACGACCGAGCGCAGCGAGTCAGTGAGCG
AGGAAGCGGAAGAGCGCCCAATACGCAAACCGCCTCTCCCCGCGCGTTGGCCGATTCATTAATGCAGG
Features (pLannotate 1.2.2; 24 found; start..end, strand, type, name):
     19..37      +  promoter       T7 promoter: promoter for bacteriophage T7 RNA polymerase
     69..91      +  RBS            RBS: efficient ribosome binding site from bacteriophage T7 gene 10 (Olins and Rangwala, 1989)
    111..131     +  CDS            capTEV™ (fragment): composite tag for in vivo biotinylation, TEV protease cleavage, and 6xHis tagging
    132..164     +  CDS            T7 tag (gene 10 leader): leader peptide from bacteriophage T7 gene 10 promotes efficient translation in E. coli
    168..191     +  CDS            Xpress™ tag: Xpress™ epitope tag, including an enterokinase recognition and cleavage site
    207..920     +  CDS            Venus: Venus is a basic (constitutively fluorescent) yellow fluorescent protein published in 2002, derived from Aequorea victoria. It is reported to be a rapidly-maturing weak dimer with moderate acid sensitivity.
    906..1030    +  protein_bind   attR1: mutant version of attR; recombination site for the Gateway® LR reaction LR Clonase™
   1055..1085    +  promoter       lac UV5 promoter: E. coli lac promoter with an "up" mutation
   1109..1138    +  promoter       cat promoter (fragment): promoter of the E. coli cat gene encoding chloramphenicol acetyltransferase
   1139..1820    +  CDS            CmR (fragment): chloramphenicol acetyltransferase confers resistance to chloramphenicol
   1977..2135    +  CDS            ccdA (fragment): CCDA_ECO57 - Also known as H, letA. Experimental evidence at protein level: Swiss-Prot protein existence level 1. Antitoxin component of a type II toxin-antitoxin (TA) system which inhibits the post-segregational killing (PSK) of plasmid-free cells, also referred to as a plasmid addiction system. Binds to and blocks the activity of CcdB; will also remove bound CcdB protein from the CcdB-GyrA complex by forming a CcdA-CcdB complex, a process termed rejuvenation. Functions as a transcriptional corepressor for the ccdAB operon, repression also requires CcdB (By similarity). From Escherichia coli
   2140..2167    +  CDS            ccdB (fragment): CcdB, a bacterial toxin that poisons DNA gyrase; ccdB; Plasmids containing the ccdB gene cannot be propagated in standard E. coli strains.
   2198..2500    +  CDS            ccdB: CCDB_ECOLI - Also known as G, letB, letD. Experimental evidence at protein level: Swiss-Prot protein existence level 1. Toxic component of a type II toxin-antitoxin (TA) system, functioning in plasmid maintainence. Responsible for the post- segregational killing (PSK) of plasmid-free cells, also referred to as a plasmid addiction system. Half-life of over 2 hours. Cell killing by CcdB is accompanied by filamentation, defects in chromosome and plasmid segregation, defects in cell division, formation of anucleate cells, decreased DNA synthesis and plasmid loss. Interferes with the activity of DN
   2544..2668    -  protein_bind   attR2: mutant version of attR; recombination site for the Gateway® LR reaction LR Clonase™
   2682..3347    +  CDS            Enhanced Cyan-Emitting GFP: Enhanced Cyan-Emitting GFP is a basic (constitutively fluorescent) cyan fluorescent protein published in 2002, derived from Aequorea victoria.
   3396..3445    +  CDS            SET1 (fragment): solubility-enhancement tag derived from T7 phage gene 10B
   3453..3500    +  terminator     T7 terminator: transcription terminator for bacteriophage T7 RNA polymerase
   3526..3592    +  CDS            lacZα (fragment): LacZα fragment of β-galactosidase; lacZ fragment
   3597..4052    +  rep_origin     f1 ori (sequence partly withheld): f1 bacteriophage origin of replication; arrow indicates direction of (+) strand synthesis
   4055..4106    -  misc_feature   bom (fragment): basis of mobility region from pBR322
   4133..4237    +  promoter       AmpR promoter: bla
   4238..5098    +  CDS            AmpR: β-lactamase; bla; confers resistance to ampicillin, carbenicillin, and related antibiotics
   5269..5857    +  rep_origin     ori: high-copy-number ColE1/pMB1/pBR322/pUC origin of replication
   6040..6093    +  CDS            lacI (fragment): lac repressor; lacI; The lac repressor binds to the lac operator to inhibit transcription in E. coli. This inhibition can be relieved by adding lactose or isopropyl-β-D-thiogalactopyranoside (IPTG).
