[The description below was written by a language model from this plasmid's Addgene catalogue record and pLannotate feature annotations shown in this document.]
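Description:
pFLIP32 is an empty Gateway Destination vector for building and expressing FRET biosensors in E. coli, based on the pRSET-B bacterial expression backbone. It is a high-copy plasmid carrying a ColE1/pUC-type origin, an f1 phage origin, and an ampicillin resistance gene. Because the Gateway cassette also encodes chloramphenicol resistance and the gyrase toxin CcdB, the unrecombined vector is selected on both antibiotics and must be maintained in a ccdB-tolerant strain.

Expression is driven by a T7 promoter with the phage gene 10 ribosome binding site and ends at a T7 terminator, so it requires a host that supplies T7 RNA polymerase. The reading frame begins with the pRSET leader, comprising a 6xHis tag, the T7 gene 10 leader and the Xpress epitope with its enterokinase site. This is followed by a yellow fluorescent protein listed in the catalogue as AFPt9, which the annotation software matched to Venus. Next comes the attR1–CmR–ccdB–attR2 cassette, then a cyan fluorescent protein recorded as t7CFPt9 and annotated as an enhanced cyan GFP variant, with a C-terminal cMyc tag according to the catalogue, although the feature table does not annotate one. The "t" labels appear to denote terminal truncations of the fluorescent proteins, but the record does not define them.

An LR recombination with an entry clone replaces the CmR/ccdB cassette with a ligand-binding domain of interest, placing it in frame between the two fluorescent proteins that form the FRET pair. Ligand-induced conformational changes can then be read out as altered energy transfer. The His tag allows purification of candidate sensors for in vitro screening. The associated publication used this approach to develop abscisic acid sensors.
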