Addgene plasmid #65500: pFLIP32
Purpose: (Empty Backbone) FRET biosensor Destination vector for E. coli expression. Encodes a FRET pair for fusion with ligand binding domain of interest.
Depositing lab: Wolf Frommer. Depositing organization: Carnegie Institution for Science. Publication: Abscisic acid dynamics in roots detected with genetically encoded FRET sensors. Jones AM, Danielson JA, Manojkumar SN, Lanquar V, Grossmann G, Frommer WB. eLife. 2014 Apr 15;3:e01741. doi: 10.7554/eLife.01741. PubMed 24737862.
Backbone
  Vector backbone: pRSET-B
  Backbone manufacturer: Invitrogen
  Backbone size (bp): 2850
  Modifications to backbone: None
  Vector type: Bacterial Expression
  Promoter: T7 promoter
  Tag / fusion protein: 6His-AFPt9-attR1 (N terminal on backbone); attR2-t7CFPt9-cMyc (C terminal on backbone)
Growth in bacteria
  Bacterial resistance: Chloramphenicol and Ampicillin, 25 & 100 μg/mL
  Growth temperature: 37°C
  Growth strain: ccdB Survival
  Copy number: High Copy
Gene/Insert
  Cloning method: Gateway Cloning
  Sequencing primers: 5′ ACAAGTTTGTACAAAAAAGCA; 3′ ACCACTTTGTACAAGAAAGCTG
Terms and licenses: Academic/Nonprofit Terms; Industry Terms: Not Available to Industry
How to cite: pFLIP32 was a gift from Wolf Frommer (Addgene plasmid # 65500 ; http://n2t.net/addgene:65500 ; RRID:Addgene_65500)
