>Addgene plasmid #65500 | pFLIP32 | addgene partial sequence | sequence record 116493 | T7term 5'-GCTAGTTATTGCTCAGCGG-3'
TTGTTAGCAGCCGGATCGGGCCCTTATAAATCTTCCTCACTTATCAATTTTTGTTCGATCCCGGCGGCGG
TCACGAACTCCAGCAGGACCATGTGATCGCGCTTCTCGTTGGGGTCTTTGCTCAGGGCGGACTGGGTGCT
CAGGTAGTGGTTGTCGGGCAGCAGCACGGGGCCGTCGCCGATGGGGGTGTTCTGCTGGTAGTGGTCGGCG
AGCTGCACGCTGCCGTCCTCGATGTTGTGGCGGATCTTGAAGTTGGCCTTGATGCCGTTCTTCTGCTTGT
CGGCGGTGATATAGACGTTGTGGCTGATGTAGTTGTACTCCAGCTTGTGCCCCAGGATGTTGCCGTCCTC
CTTGAAGTCGATGCCCTTCAGCTCGATGCGGTTCACCAGGGTGTCGCCCTCGAACTTCACCTCGGCGCGG
GTCTTGTAGTTGCCGTCGTCCTTGAAGAAGATGGTGCGCTCCTGGACGTAGCCTTCGGGCATGGCGGACT
TGAAGAAGTCGTGCTGCTTCATGTGGTCGGGGTAGCGGCTGAAGCACTGCACGCCCCAGGTCAGGGTGGT
CACGAGGGTGGGCCAGGGCACGGGCAGCTTGCCGGTGGTGCAGATGAACTTCAGGGTCAGCTTGCCGTAG
GTGGCATCGCCCTCGCCCTCGCCGGACACGCTGAACTTGTGGCCGTTTACGTCGCCGTCCAGCTCGACCA
GGATGGGCACCACCCCGGTGAACAGACTAGTCGATATCACCACTTTGTACAAGAAAGCTGAACGAGAAAC
GTAAAATGATATAAATATCAATATA
