>Addgene plasmid #65500 | pFLIP32 | addgene partial sequence | sequence record 116495 | T7 5'-TAATACGACTCACTATAGGG-3'
ACTTTAAGAAGGAGATATACATATGCGGGGTTCTCATCATCATCATCATCATGGTATGGCTAGCATGACT
GGTGGACAGCAAATGGGTCGGGATCTGTACGACGATGACGATAAGGATCCGGGCCTCGAGGTTTCTAAAG
GTGAAGAATTGTTTACGGGCGTCGTCCCGATCCTCGTGGAACTCGACGGGGATGTTAACGGGCATAAGTT
TTCGGTCAGCGGGGAAGGGGAGGGGGACGCGACGTATGGGAAGCTCACTCTCAAGCTGATCTGTACGACG
GGGAAACTCCCGGTCCCGTGGCCGACGCTGGTCACGACGCTGGGATACGGGCTCCAATGCTTTGCGAGGT
ATCCGGACCACATGAAACAGCATGACTTTTTCAAATCGGCGATGCCGGAGGGATACGTGCAGGAACGGAC
GATCTTTTTCAAAGACGATGGGAACTATAAGACGCGGGCGGAAGTCAAGTTTGAAGGGGACACGCTCGTC
AACCGGATCGAACTCAAGGGGATTGACTTCAAAGAGGATGGGAACATACTCGGCCATAAGCTCGAATACA
ATTACAACTCGCATAACGTATACATCACCGCGGATAAGCAAAAGAACGGGATCAAAGCCAAT
